>Addgene plasmid #126243 | pGWB14-LYX025 | addgene full sequence | sequence record 246335 | Addgene NGS Result
TCGGTCTTGCCTTGCTCGTCGGTGATGTACTTCACCAGCTCCGCGAAGTCGCTCTTCTTGATGGAGCGCA
TGGGGACGTGCTTGGCAATCACGCGCACCCCCCGGCCGTTTTAGCGGCTAAAAAAGTCATGGCTCTGCCC
TCGGGCGGACCACGCCCATCATGACCTTGCCAAGCTCGTCCTGCTTCTCTTCGATCTTCGCCAGCAGGGC
GAGGATCGTGGCATCACCGAACCGCGCCGTGCGCGGGTCGTCGGTGAGCCAGAGTTTCAGCAGGCCGCCC
AGGCGGCCCAGGTCGCCATTGATGCGGGCCAGCTCGCGGACGTGCTCATAGTCCACGACGCCCGTGATTT
TGTAGCCCTGGCCGACGGCCAGCAGGTAGGCCGACAGGCTCATGCCGGCCGCCGCCGCCTTTTCCTCAAT
CGCTCTTCGTTCGTCTGGAAGGCAGTACACCTTGATAGGTGGGCTGCCCTTCCTGGTTGGCTTGGTTTCA
TCAGCCATCCGCTTGCCCTCATCTGTTACGCCGGCGGTAGCCGGCCAGCCTCGCAGAGCAGGATTCCCGT
TGAGCACCGCCAGGTGCGAATAAGGGACAGTGAAGAAGGAACACCCGCTCGCGGGTGGGCCTACTTCACC
TATCCTGCCCGGCTGACGCCGTTGGATACACCAAGGAAAGTCTACACGAACCCTTTGGCAAAATCCTGTA
TATCGTGCGAAAAAGGATGGATATACCGAAAAAATCGCTATAATGACCCCGAAGCAGGGTTATGCAGCGG
AAAAGCGCCACGCTTCCCGAAGGGAGAAAGGCGGACAGGTATCCGGTAAGCGGCAGGGTCGGAACAGGAG
AGCGCACGAGGGAGCTTCCAGGGGGAAACGCCTGGTATCTTTATAGTCCTGTCGGGTTTCGCCACCTCTG
ACTTGAGCGTCGATTTTTGTGATGCTCGTCAGGGGGGCGGAGCCTATGGAAAAACGCCAGCAACGCGGCC
TTTTTACGGTTCCTGGCCTTTTGCTGGCCTTTTGCTCACATGTTCTTTCCTGCGTTATCCCCTGATTCTG
TGGATAACCGTATTACCGCCTTTGAGTGAGCTGATACCGCTCGCCGCAGCCGAACGACCGAGCGCAGCGA
GTCAGTGAGCGAGGAAGCGGAAGAGCGCCAGAAGGCCGCCAGAGAGGCCGAGCGCGGCCGTGAGGCTTGG
ACGCTAGGGCAGGGCATGAAAAAGCCCGTAGCGGGCTGCTACGGGCGTCTGACGCGGTGGAAAGGGGGAG
GGGATGTTGTCTACATGGCTCTGCTGTAGTGAGTGGGTTGCGCTCCGGCAGCGGTCCTGATCAATCGTCA
CCCTTTCTCGGTCCTTCAACGTTCCTGACAACGAGCCTCCTTTTCGCCAATCCATCGACAATCACCGCGA
GTCCCTGCTCGAACGCTGCGTCCGGACCGGCTTCGTCGAAGGCGTCTATCGCGGCCCGCAACAGCGGCGA
GAGCGGAGCCTGTTCAACGGTGCCGCCGCGCTCGCCGGCATCGCTGTCGCCGGCCTGCTCCTCAAGCACG
GCCCCAACAGTGAAGTAGCTGATTGTCATCAGCGCATTGACGGCGTCCCCGGCCGAAAAACCCGCCTCGC
AGAGGAAGCGAAGCTGCGCGTCGGCCGTTTCCATCTGCGGTGCGCCCGGTCGCGTGCCGGCATGGATGCG
CGCGCCATCGCGGTAGGCGAGCAGCGCCTGCCTGAAGCTGCGGGCATTCCCGATCAGAAATGAGCGCCAG
TCGTCGTCGGCTCTCGGCACCGAATGCGTATGATTCTCCGCCAGCATGGCTTCGGCCAGTGCGTCGAGCA
GCGCCCGCTTGTTCCTGAAGTGCCAGTAAAGCGCCGGCTGCTGAACCCCCAACCGTTCCGCCAGTTTGCG
TGTCGTCAGACCGTCTACGCCGACCTCGTTCAACAGGTCCAGGGCGGCACGGATCACTGTATTCGGCTGC
AACTTTGTCATGCTTGACACTTTATCACTGATAAACATAATATGTCCACCAACTTATCAGTGATAAAGAA
TCCGCGCGTTCAATCGGACCAGCGGAGGCTGGTCCGGAGGCCAGACGTGAAACCCAACATACCCCTGATC
GTAATTCTGAGCACTGTCGCGCTCGACGCTGTCGGCATCGGCCTGATTATGCCGGTGCTGCCGGGCCTCC
TGCGCGATCTGGTTCACTCGAACGACGTCACCGCCCACTATGGCATTCTGCTGGCGCTGTATGCGTTGGT
GCAATTTGCCTGCGCACCTGTGCTGGGCGCGCTGTCGGATCGTTTCGGGCGGCGGCCAATCTTGCTCGTC
TCGCTGGCCGGCGCCAGATCTGGGGAACCCTGTGGTTGGCATGCACATACAAATGGACGAACGGATAAAC
CTTTTCACGCCCTTTTAAATATCCGATTATTCTAATAAACGCTCTTTTCTCTTAGGTTTACCCGCCAATA
TATCCTGTCAAACACTGATAGTTTAAACGTTGCGATTAAGAATTCGAGCTCGGTACCCCCCTACTCCAAA
AATGTCAAAGATACAGTCTCAGAAGACCAAAGGGCTATTGAGACTTTTCAACAAAGGGTAATTTCGGGAA
ACCTCCTCGGATTCCATTGCCCAGCTATCTGTCACTTCATCGAAAGGACAGTAGAAAAGGAAGGTGGCTC
CTACAAATGCCATCATTGCGATAAAGGAAAGGCTATCATTCAAGATGCCTCTGCCGACAGTGGTCCCAAA
GATGGACCCCCACCCACGAGGAGCATCGTGGAAAAAGAAGACGTTCCAACCACGTCTTCAAAGCAAGTGG
ATTGATGTGACATCTCCACTGACGTAAGGGATGACGCACAATCCCACTATCCTTCGCAAGACCCTTCCTC
TATATAAGGAAGTTCATTTCATTTGGAGAGGACAGCCCAAGCTTCGACTCTAGAGGATCCCCTTAAATCG
ATATGGAACGAGCTATACAAGGAAACGACGCTAGGGAACAAGCTAACAGTGAACGTTGGGATGGAGGATC
AGGAGGTACCACTTCTCCCTTCAAACTTCCTGACGAAAGTCCGAGTTGGACTGAGTGGCGGCTACATAAC
GATGAGACGAATTCGAATCAAGATAATCCCCTTGGTTTCAAGGAAAGCTGGGGTTTCGGGAAAGTTGTAT
TTAAGAGATATCTCAGATACGACAGGACGGAAGCTTCACTGCACAGAGTCCTTGGATCTTGGACGGGAGA
TTCGGTTAACTATGCAGCATCTCGATTTTTCGGTTTCGACCAGATCGGATGTACCTATAGTATTCGGTTT
CGAGGAGTTAGTATCACCGTTTCTGGAGGGTCTCGAACTCTTCAGCATCTCTGTGAGATGGCAATTCGGT
CTAAGCAAGAACTGCTACAGCTTGCCCCAATCGAAGTGGAAAGTAATGTATCAAGAGGATGCCCTGAAGG
TACTCAAACCTTCGAAAAAGAAAGCGAGTAAGTCGAGGGCGAGCTCGAATTCGGTACGCTGAAATCACCA
GTCTCTCTCTACAAATCTATCTCTCTCTATTTTCTCCATAAATAATGTGTGAGTAGTTTCCCGATAAGGG
AAATTAGGGTTCTTATAGGGTTTCGCTCATGTGTTGAGCATATAAGAAACCCTTAGTATGTATTTGTATT
TGTAAAATACTTCTATCAATAAAATTTCTAATTCCTAAAACCAAAATCCAGTACTAAAATCCAGATCTCC
CTGCAGGTCCCCAGATTAGCCTTTTCAATTTCAGAAAGAATGCTAACCCACAGATGGTTAGAGAGGCTTA
CGCAGCAGGTCTCATCAAGACGATCTACCCGAGCAATAATCTCCAGGAAATCAAATACCTTCCCAAGAAG
GTTAAAGATGCAGTCAAAAGATTCAGGACTAACTGCATCAAGAACACAGAGAAAGATATATTTCTCAAGA
TCAGAAGTACTATTCCAGTATGGACGATTCAAGGCTTGCTTCACAAACCAAGGCAAGTAATAGAGATTGG
AGTCTCTAAAAAGGTAGTTCCCACTGAATCAAAGGCCATGGAGTCAAAGATTCAAATAGAGGACCTAACA
GAACTCGCCGTAAAGACTGGCGAACAGTTCATACAGAGTCTCTTACGACTCAATGACAAGAAGAAAATCT
TCGTCAACATGGTGGAGCACGACACACTTGTCTACTCCAAAAATATCAAAGATACAGTCTCAGAAGACCA
AAGGGCAATTGAGACTTTTCAACAAAGGGTAATATCCGGAAACCTCCTCGGATTCCATTGCCCAGCTATC
TGTCACTTTATTGTGAAGATAGTGGAAAAGGAAGGTGGCTCCTACAAATGCCATCATTGCGATAAAGGAA
AGGCCATCGTTGAAGATGCCTCTGCCGACAGTGGTCCCAAAGATGGACCCCCACCCACGAGGAGCATCGT
GGAAAAAGAAGACGTTCCAACCACGTCTTCAAAGCAAGTGGATTGATGTGATATCTCCACTGACGTAAGG
GATGACGCACAATCCCACTATCCTTCGCAAGACCCTTCCTCTATATAAGGAAGTTCATTTCATTTGGAGA
GAACACGGGGGACAAGTTTGTACAAAAAAGCAGGCTCCACCACTAGTATGTTGGATCTGAATGTATCTGC
AGTTTCTGTGAACTCAAATTGCGATGAGACTGACCCCAACAACAACACCACCCTTTTCTTTAAAGATGAA
TATTCTGCTGGAACATCCAACACCACTGCTTCCTCCTCCGTCGTCAACGCCCCCGTCGCCGGTGACGAAG
ATTCCAACAGCTCCTCCGTGCATCACGGTTCTAAATGGGCCCACCATTCTCTTTCAACTCTCAATTTCTC
CATACTGAAGAGCGATCGGGCCATTGATACTGAAGATGATATGAGCACTGATGACGTGCTGACGAGGCAG
CTTTTTCCGGTGAAAAATGAATCGCAGGGGCAGGGGACGAGGATTCAGGGTCAATCTCAGTGCTGGCTGA
ACTTGTCTGTGCCGGAATCCGGCGGCGGAGCAGAAATGGGAATTTACAAACCACCTACGCCGGCGCAACA
GCCGGTGAAGAAAAGCCGACGTGGGCCCAGGTCCCGTAGCTCACAGTATCGTGGTGTCACATTTTACCGG
CGAACTGGCAGATGGGAATCGCATATCTGGGATTGTGGGAAACAAGTGTATTTGGGAGGATTTGATACTG
CTCATGCTGCAGCTAGGGCATATGATCGAGCTGCAATTAAGTTCCGGGGAGTTGATGCTGATATCAACTT
CAATATAACTGATTATGAAGAAGATATGGAACAGATGAAAAATTTGTCAAAAGAAGAATTTGTTCAAGTC
CTTCGTCGTCAAAGCACTGGATTCTCTAGGGGAAATTCAAAATACAGAGGGGTAACCTTGCACAAATGTG
GTCGCTGGGAGGCTCGTGTGGGTCAGTTCCTAGGAAAAAAGGCTTATGACAAGGCAGCCATCAAATGTAA
TGGAAGGGAAGCGGTTACCAGCTTTGAGCCAAATACATATGAACGGGATATGAAGGAGGATAATAAAGAT
GGTAGTGGTCAGAATCTTGATCTGAACCTCTGGATTTCTCCACCTTTGGCTGGTCCAAAGCGTGATGAAA
TTGGTAGAAACGTACCCTTCAATTTTGGAGCTCATGAAATGGTTATTGGAAGAAGATTAGAGGTAGAGAA
CTCCTCTACTGCTCCACAAGGTGCACCAACGGCTTCTAAGCTGTCCGTATTGACTGGCGTGTATCCTGGT
TTTTCTCCGCACAATATGGAAGGAGCAATGGCGAAGGTTGAAGCAACTTCCTCTCCAGGATTCCCAAATT
GGGCTTGGAAAATACATAGCCAGGGTTTAATCACTCCAGTGCCCGTGTTTTCTTCTTCTGCAGCATCATC
AGGATTCTCTACCACTACCACTCTGTATCCGAGTACCCTCCTACTGCCAAGCAACCAACTACGACTCCCC
ACAAACTCGACTTTCCAACACCCTCCCGTCACCCTTAACATCAGTCCCGGGGACCCAGCTTTCTTGTACA
AAGTGGTTGATAACAGCGGGTTAATTAACATCTTTTACCCATACGATGTTCCTGACTATGCGGGCTATCC
CTATGACGTCCCGGACTATGCAGGATCCTATCCATATGACGTTCCAGATTACGCTGCTCAGTGCAGCGCT
TAGAGCTCGAATTTCCCCGATCGTTCAAACATTTGGCAATAAAGTTTCTTAAGATTGAATCCTGTTGCCG
GTCTTGCGATGATTATCATATAATTTCTGTTGAATTACGTTAAGCATGTAATAATTAACATGTAATGCAT
GACGTTATTTATGAGATGGGTTTTTATGATTAGAGTCCCGCAATTATACATTTAATACGCGATAGAAAAC
AAAATATAGCGCGCAAACTAGGATAAATTATCGCGCGCGGTGTCATCTATGTTACTAGATCGGGAATTAG
CTTCATCAACGCAAGACATGCGCACGACCGTCTGACAGGAGAGGAATTTCCGACGAGCACAGAAAGGACT
TGCTCTTGGACGTAGGCCTATTTCTCAGGCACATGTATCAAGTGTTCGGACGTGGGTTTTCGATGGTGTA
TCAGCCGCCGCCAACTGGGAGATGAGGAGGCTTTCTTGGGGGGCAGTCAGCAGTTCATTTCACAAGACAG
AGGAACTTGTAAGGAGATGCACTGATTTATCTTGGCGCAAACCAGCAGGACGAATTAGTGGGAATAGCCC
GCGAATATCTAAGTTATGCCTGTCGGCATGAGCAGAAACTTCCAATTCGAAACAGTTTGGAGAGGTTGTT
TTTGGGCATACCTTTTGTTAGTCAGCCTCTCGATTGCTCATCGTCATTACACAGTACCGAAGTTTGATCG
ATCTAGTAACATAGATGACACCGCGCGCGATAATTTATCCTAGTTTGCGCGCTATATTTTGTTTTCTATC
GCGTATTAAATGTATAATTGCGGGACTCTAATCATAAAAACCCATCTCATAAATAACGTCATGCATTACA
TGTTAATTATTACATGCTTAACGTAATTCAACAGAAATTATATGATAATCATCGCAAGACCGGCAACAGG
ATTCAATCTTAAGAAACTTTATTGCCAAATGTTTGAACGATCTGCTTCGACGCACTCCTTCTTTACTCCA
CCATCTCGTCCTTATTGAAAACGTGGGTAGCACCAAAACGAATCAAGTCGCTGGAACTGAAGTTACCAAT
CACGCTGGATGATTTGCCAGTTGGATTAATCTTGCCTTTCCCCGCATGAATAATATTGATGAATGCATGC
GTGAGGGGTATTTCGATTTTGGCAATAGCTGCAATTGCCGCGACATCCTCCAACGAGCATAATTCTTCAG
AAAAATAGCGATGTTCCATGTTGTCAGGGCATGCATGATGCACGTTATGAGGTGACGGTGCTAGGCAGTA
TTCCCTCAAAGTTTCATAGTCAGTATCATATTCATCATTGCATTCCTGCAAGAGAGAATTGAGACGCAAT
CCACACGCTGCGGCAACCTTCCGGCGTTCGTGGTCTATTTGCTCTTGGACGTTGCAAACGTAAGTGTTGG
ATCCCGGTCGGCATCTACTCTATTCCTTTGCCCTCGGACGAGTGCTGGGGCGTCGGTTTCCACTATCGGC
GAGTACTTCTACACAGCCATCGGTCCAGACGGCCGCGCTTCTGCGGGCGATTTGTGTACGCCCGACAGTC
CCGGCTCCGGATCGGACGATTGCGTCGCATCGACCCTGCGCCCAAGCTGCATCATCGAAATTGCCGTCAA
CCAAGCTCTGATAGAGTTGGTCAAGACCAATGCGGAGCATATACGCCCGGAGCCGCGGCGATCCTGCAAG
CTCCGGATGCCTCCGCTCGAAGTAGCGCGTCTGCTGCTCCATACAAGCCAACCACGGCCTCCAGAAGAAG
ATGTTGGCGACCTCGTATTGGGAATCCCCGAACATCGCCTCGCTCCAGTCAATGACCGCTGTTATGCGGC
CATTGTCCGTCAGGACATTGTTGGAGCCGAAATCCGCGTGCACGAGGTGCCGGACTTCGGGGCAGTCCTC
GGCCCAAAGCATCAGCTCATCGAGAGCCTGCGCGACGGACGCACTGACGGTGTCGTCCATCACAGTTTGC
CAGTGATACACATGGGGATCAGCAATCGCGCATATGAAATCACGCCATGTAGTGTATTGACCGATTCCTT
GCGGTCCGAATGGGCCGAACCCGCTCGTCTGGCTAAGATCGGCCGCAGCGATCGCATCCATGGCCTCCGC
GACCGGCTGCAGAACAGCGGGCAGTTCGGTTTCAGGCAGGTCTTGCAACGTGACACCCTGTGCACGGCGG
GAGATGCAATAGGTCAGGCTCTCGCTGAATTCCCCAATGTCAAGCACTTCCGGAATCGGGAGCGCGGCCG
ATGCAAAGTGCCGATAAACATAACGATCTTTGTAGAAACCATCGGCGCAGCTATTTACCCGCAGGACATA
TCCACGCCCTCCTACATCGAAGCTGAAAGCACGAGATTCTTCGCCCTCCGAGAGCTGCATCAGGTCGGAG
ACGCTGTCGAACTTTTCGATCAGAAACTTCTCGACAGACGTCGCGGTGAGTTCAGGCTTTTTCATATCGG
GGTCGTCCTCTCCAAATGAAATGAACTTCCTTATATAGAGGAAGGGTCTTGCGAAGGATAGTGGGATTGT
GCGTCATCCCTTACGTCAGTGGAGATATCACATCAATCCACTTGCTTTGAAGACGTGGTTGGAACGTCTT
CTTTTTCCACGATGCTCCTCGTGGGTGGGGGTCCATCTTTGGGACCACTGTCGGCAGAGGCATCTTGAAC
GATAGCCTTTCCTTTATCGCAATGATGGCATTTGTAGGTGCCACCTTCCTTTTCTACTGTCCTTTTGATG
AAGTGACAGATAGCTGGGCAATGGAATCCGAGGAGGTTTCCCGATATTACCCTTTGTTGAAAAGTCTCAA
TAGCCCTTTGGTCTTCTGAGACTGTATCTTTGATATTCTTGGAGTAGACGAGAGTGTCGTGCTCCACCAT
GTTGACGGATCTCTAGGACGCGTCCTAGAAGCTAATTCACTGGCCGTCGTTTTACAACGTCGTGACTGGG
AAAACCCTGGCGTTACCCAACTTAATCGCCTTGCAGCACATCCCCCTTTCGCCAGCTGGCGTAATAGCGA
AGAGGCCCGCACCGATCGCCCTTCCCAACAGTTGCGCAGCCTGAATG
[44 nt withheld, positions 9218-9261]
C
[141 nt withheld, positions 9263-9403]
CCTTTGACGTTGGAGTCCACGTTCTTT
[37 nt withheld, positions 9431-9467]
ACCCTATCTCGGGCTATTCTTTTGATTTATAAGGGATTTTGCCGATTTCGGAACCACCATCAAACAGGAT
TTTCGCCTGCTGGGGCAAACCAGCGTGGACCGCTTGCTGCAACTCTCTCAGGGCCAGGCGGTGAAGGGCA
ATCAGCTGTTGCCCGTCTCACTGGTGAAAAGAAAAACCACCCCAGTACATTAAAAACGTCCGCAATGTGT
TATTAAGTTGTCTAAGCGTCAATTTGTTTACACCACAATATATCCTGCCACCAGCCAGCCAACAGCTCCC
CGACCGGCAGCTCGGCACAAAATCACCACTCGATACAGGCAGCCCATCAGTCCGGGACGGCGTCAGCGGG
AGAGCCGTTGTAAGGCGGCAGACTTTGCTCATGTTACCGATGCTATTCGGAAGAACGGCAACTAAGCTGC
CGGGTTTGAAACACGGATGATCTCGCGGAGGGTAGCATGTTGATTGTAACGATGACAGAGCGTTGCTGCC
TGTGATCAAATATCATCTCCCTCGCAGAGATCCGAATTATCAGCCTTCTTATTCATTTCTCGCTTAACCG
TGACAGGCTGTCGATCTTGAGAACTATGCCGACATAATAGGAAATCGCTGGATAAAGCCGCTGAGGAAGC
TGAGTGGCGCTATTTCTTTAGAAGTGAACGTTGACGATATCAACTCCCCTATCCATTGCTCACCGAATGG
TACAGGTCGGGGACCCGAAGTTCCGACTGTCGGCCTGATGCATCCCCGGCTGATCGACCCCAGATCTGGG
GCTGAGAAAGCCCAGTAAGGAAACAACTGTAGGTTCGAGTCGCGAGATCCCCCGGAACCAAAGGAAGTAG
GTTAAACCCGCTCCGATCAGGCCGAGCCACGCCAGGCCGAGAACATTGGTTCCTGTAGGCATCGGGATTG
GCGGATCAAACACTAAAGCTACTGGAACGAGCAGAAGTCCTCCGGCCGCCAGTTGCCAGGCGGTAAAGGT
GAGCAGAGGCACGGGAGGTTGCCACTTGCGGGTCAGCACGGTTCCGAACGCCATGGAAACCGCCCCCGCC
AGGCCCGCTGCGACGCCGACAGGATCTAGCGCTGCGTTTGGTGTCAACACCAACAGCGCCACGCCCGCAG
TTCCGCAAATAGCCCCCAGGACCGCCATCAATCGTATCGGGCTACCTAGCAGAGCGGCAGAGATGAACAC
GACCATCAGCGGCTGCACAGCGCCTACCGTCGCCGCGACCCCGCCCGGCAGGCGGTAGACCGAAATAAAC
AACAAGCTCCAGAATAGCGAAATATTAAGTGCGCCGAGGATGAAGATGCGCATCCACCAGATTCCCGTTG
GAATCTGTCGGACGATCATCACGAGCAATAAACCCGCCGGCAACGCCCGCAGCAGCATACCGGCGACCCC
TCGGCCTCGCTGTTCGGGCTCCACGAAAACGCCGGACAGATGCGCCTTGTGAGCGTCCTTGGGGCCGTCC
TCCTGTTTGAAGACCGACAGCCCAATGATCTCGCCGTCGATGTAGGCGCCGAATGCCACGGCATCTCGCA
ACCGTTCAGCGAACGCCTCCATGGGCTTTTTCTCCTCGTGCTCGTAAACGGACCCGAACATCTCTGGAGC
TTTCTTCAGGGCCGACAATCGGATCTCGCGGAAATCCTGCACGTCGGCCGCTCCAAGCCGTCGAATCTGA
GCCTTAATCACAATTGTCAATTTTAATCCTCTGTTTATCGGCAGTTCGTAGAGCGCGCCGTGCGTCCCGA
GCGATACTGAGCGAAGCAAGTGCGTCGAGCAGTGCCCGCTTGTTCCTGAAATGCCAGTAAAGCGCTGGCT
GCTGAACCCCCAGCCGGAACTGACCCCACAAGGCCCTAGCGTTTGCAATGCACCAGGTCATCATTGACCC
AGGCGTGTTCCACCAGGCCGCTGCCTCGCAACTCTTCGCAGGCTTCGCCGACCTGCTCGCGCCACTTCTT
CACGCGGGTGGAATCCGATCCGCACATGAGGCGGAAGGTTTCCAGCTTGAGCGGGTACGGCTCCCGGTGC
GAGCTGAAATAGTCGAACATCCGTCGGGCCGTCGGCGACAGCTTGCGGTACTTCTCCCATATGAATTTCG
TGTAGTGGTCGCCAGCAAACAGCACGACGATTTCCTCGTCGATCAGGACCTGGCAACGGGACGTTTTCTT
GCCACGGTCCAGGACGCGGAAGCGGTGCAGCAGCGACACCGATTCCAGGTGCCCAACGCGGTCGGACGTG
AAGCCCATCGCCGTCGCCTGTAGGCGCGACAGGCATTCCTCGGCCTTCGTGTAATACCGGCCATTGATCG
ACCAGCCCAGGTCCTGGCAAAGCTCGTAGAACGTGAAGGTGATCGGCTCGCCGATAGGGGTGCGCTTCGC
GTACTCCAACACCTGCTGCCACACCAGTTCGTCATCGTCGGCCCGCAGCTCGACGCCGGTGTAGGTGATC
TTCACGTCCTTGTTGACGTGGAAAATGACCTTGTTTTGCAGCGCCTCGCGCGGGATTTTCTTGTTGCGCG
TGGTGAACAGGGCAGAGCGGGCCGTGTCGTTTGGCATCGCTCGCATCGTGTCCGGCCACGGCGCAATATC
GAACAAGGAAAGCTGCATTTCCTTGATCTGCTGCTTCGTGTGTTTCAGCAACGCGGCCTGCTTGGCCTCG
CTGACCTGTTTTGCCAGGTCCTCGCCGGCGGTTTTTCGCTTCTTGGTCGTCATAGTTCCTCGCGTGTCGA
TGGTCATCGACTTCGCCAAACCTGCCGCCTCCTGTTCGAGACGACGCGAACGCTCCACGGCGGCCGATGG
CGCGGGCAGGGCAGGGGGAGCCAGTTGCACGCTGTCGCGCTCGATCTTGGCCGTAGCTTGCTGGACCATC
GAGCCGACGGACTGGAAGGTTTCGCGGGGCGCACGCATGACGGTGCGGCTTGCGATGGTTTCGGCATCCT
CGGCGGAAAACCCCGCGTCGATCAGTTCTTGCCTGTATGCCTTCCGGTCAAACGTCCGATTCATTCACCC
TCCTTGCGGGATTGCCCCGACTCACGCCGGGGCAATGTGCCCTTATTCCTGATTTGACCCGCCTGGTGCC
TTGGTGTCCAGATAATCCACCTTATCGGCAATGAAGTCGGTCCCGTAGACCGTCTGGCCGTCCTTCTCGT
ACTTGGTATTCCGAATCTTGCCCTGCACGAATACCAGCGACCCCTTGCCCAAATACTTGCCGTGGGCCTC
GGCCTGAGAGCCAAAACACTTGATGCGGAAGAAGTCGGTGCGCTCCTGCTTGTCGCCGGCATCGTTGCGC
CACATCTAGGTACTAAAACAATTCATCCAGTAAAATATAATATTTTATTTTCTCCCAATCAGGCTTGATC
CCCAGTAAGTCAAAAAATAGCTCGACATACTGTTCTTCCCCGATATCCTCCCTGATCGACCGGACGCAGA
AGGCAATGTCATACCACTTGTCCGCCCTGCCGCTTCTCCCAAGATCAATAAAGCCACTTACTTTGCCATC
TTTCACAAAGATGTTGCTGTCTCCCAGGTCGCCGTGGGAAAAGACAAGTTCCTCTTCGGGCTTTTCCGTC
TTTAAAAAATCATACAGCTCGCGCGGATCTTTAAATGGAGTGTCTTCTTCCCAGTTTTCGCAATCCACAT
CGGCCAGATCGTTATTCAGTAAGTAATCCAATTCGGCTAAGCGGCTGTCTAAGCTATTCGTATAGGGACA
ATCCGATATGTCGATGGAGTGAAAGAGCCTGATGCACTCCGCATACAGCTCGATAATCTTTTCAGGGCTT
TGTTCATCTTCATACTCTTCCGAGCAAAGGACGCCATCGGCCTCACTCATGAGCAGATTGCTCCAGCCAT
CATGCCGTTCAAAGTGCAGGACCTTTGGAACAGGCAGCTTTCCTTCCAGCCATAGCATCATGTCCTTTTC
CCGTTCCACATCATAGGTGGTCCCTTTATACCGGCTGTCCGTCATTTTTAAATATAGGTTTTCATTTTCT
CCCACCAGCTTATATACCTTAGCAGGAGACATTCCTTCCGTATCTTTTACGCAGCGGTATTTTTCGATCA
GTTTTTTCAATTCCGGTGATATTCTCATTTTAGCCATTTATTATTTCCTTCCTCTTTTCTACAGTATTTA
AAGATACCCCAAGAAGCTAATTATAACAAGACGAACTCCAATTCACTGTTCCTTGCATTCTAAAACCTTA
AATACCAGAAAACAGCTTTTTCAAAGTTGTTTTCAAAGTTGGCGTATAACATAGTATCGACGGAGCCGAT
TTTGAAACCACAATTATGGGTGATGCTGCCAACTTACTGATTTAGTGTATGATGGTGTTTTTGAGGTGCT
CCAGTGGCTTCTGTTTCTATCAGCTGTCCCTCCTGTTCAGCTACTGACGGGGTGGTGCGTAACGGCAAAA
GCACCGCCGGACATCAGCGCTATCTCTGCTCTCACTGCCGTAAAACATGGCAACTGCAGTTCACTTACAC
CGCTTCTCAACCCGGTACGCACCAGAAAATCATTGATATGGCCATGAATGGCGTTGGATGCCGGGCAACA
GCCCGCATTATGGGCGTTGGCCTCAACACGATTTTACGTCACTTAAAAAACTCAGGCCGCAGTCGGTAAC
CTCGCGCATACAGCCGGGCAGTGACGTCATCGTCTGCGCGGAAATGGACGAACAGTGGGGCTATGTCGGG
GCTAAATCGCGCCAGCGCTGGCTGTTTTACGCGTATGACAGTCTCCGGAAGACGGTTGTTGCGCACGTAT
TCGGTGAACGCACTATGGCGACGCTGGGGCGTCTTATGAGCCTGCTGTCACCCTTTGACGTGGTGATATG
GATGACGGATGGCTGGCCGCTGTATGAATCCCGCCTGAAGGGAAAGCTGCACGTAATCAGCAAGCGATAT
ACGCAGCGAATTGAGCGGCATAACCTGAATCTGAGGCAGCACCTGGCACGGCTGGGACGGAAGTCGCTGT
CGTTCTCAAAATCGGTGGAGCTGCATGACAAAGTCATCGGGCATTATCTGAACATAAAACACTATCAATA
AGTTGGAGTCATTACCCAATTATGATAGAATTTACAAGCTATAAGGTTATTGTCCTGGGTTTCAAGCATT
AGTCCATGCAAGTTTTTATGCTTTGCCCATTCTATAGATATATTGATAAGCGCGCTGCCTATGCCTTGCC
CCCTGAAATCCTTACATACGGCGATATCTTCTATATAAAAGATATATTATCTTATCAGTATTGTCAATAT
ATTCAAGGCAATCTGCCTCCTCATCCTCTTCATCCTCTTCGTCTTGGTAGCTTTTTAAATATGGCGCTTC
ATAGAGTAATTCTGTAAAGGTCCAATTCTCGTTTTCATACCTCGGTATAATCTTACCTATCACCTCAAAT
GGTTCGCTGGGTTTATCGCACCCCCGAACACGAGCACGGCACCCGCGACCACTATGCCAAGAATGCCCAA
GGTAAAAATTGCCGGCCCCGCCATGAAGTCCGTGAATGCCCCGACGGCCGAAGTGAAGGGCAGGCCGCCA
CCCAGGCCGCCGCCCTCACTGCCCGGCACCTGGTCGCTGAATGTCGATGCCAGCACCTGCGGCACGTCAA
TGCTTCCGGGCGTCGCGCTCGGGCTGATCGCCCATCCCGTTACTGCCCCGATCCCGGCAATGGCAAGGAC
TGCCAGCGCTGCCATTTTTGGGGTGAGGCCGTTCGCGGCCGAGGGGCGCAGCCCCTGGGGGGATGGGAGG
CCCGCGTTAGCGGGCCGGGAGGGTTCGAGAAGGGGGGGCACCCCCCTTCGGCGTGCGCGGTCACGCGCAC
AGGGCGCAGCCCTGGTTAAAAACAAGGTTTATAAATATTGGTTTAAAAGCAGGTTAAAAGACAGGTTAGC
GGTGGCCGAAAAACGGGCGGAAACCCTTGCAAATGCTGGATTTTCTGCCTGTGGACAGCCCCTCAAATGT
CAATAGGTGCGCCCCTCATCTGTCAGCACTCTGCCCCTCAAGTGTCAAGGATCGCGCCCCTCATCTGTCA
GTAGTCGCGCCCCTCAAGTGTCAATACCGCAGGGCACTTATCCCCAGGCTTGTCCACATCATCTGTGGGA
AACTCGCGTAAAATCAGGCGTTTTCGCCGATTTGCGAGGCTGGCCAGCTCCACGTCGCCGGCCGAAATCG
AGCCTGCCCCTCATCTGTCAACGCCGCGCCGGGTGAGTCGGCCCCTCAAGTGTCAACGTCCGCCCCTCAT
CTGTCAGTGAGGGCCAAGTTTTCCGCGAGGTATCCACAACGCCGGCGGCCGCGGTGTCTCGCACACGGCT
TCGACGGCGTTTCTGGCGCGTTTGCAGGGCCATAGACGGCCGCCAGCCCAGCGGCGAGGGCAACCAGCCC
GGTGAGCGTCGGAAAGGCGC
Features (pLannotate 1.2.2; 36 found; start..end, strand, type, name):
      3..89      -  CDS            traI (fragment): TRAI6_ECOLX - Experimental evidence at protein level: Swiss-Prot protein existence level 1. The initiation process of transfer DNA synthesis requires the interaction of at least three plasmid-specific components (TraH, I, and J) at the transfer origin resulting in the assembly of a specialised nucleoprotein complex - the relaxosome. Site- and strand-specific cleavage at the transfer origin is dependent on TraI and TraJ. From Escherichia coli.
    127..498     -  CDS            traJ: oriT-recognizing protein; traJ
    531..640     -  oriT           oriT: incP origin of transfer
    772..962     +  rep_origin     ori (fragment): high-copy-number ColE1/pMB1/pBR322/pUC origin of replication
   1321..1971    -  CDS            TetR: tetracycline resistance regulatory protein; tetR
   2077..2326    +  CDS            TcR (fragment): tetracycline efflux protein; tetA; confers resistance to tetracycline
   2436..2460    -  misc_feature   RB T-DNA repeat: right border repeat from nopaline C58 T-DNA
   2490..2508    +  misc_feature   MCS (fragment): pUC18/19 multiple cloning site
   2559..2904    +  promoter       CaMV 35S promoter: strong constitutive promoter from cauliflower mosaic virus
   2856..2902    +  promoter       minimal CaMV 35S promoter: minimal 35S promoter from cauliflower mosaic virus
   2914..2932    -  misc_feature   MCS (fragment): pUC18/19 multiple cloning site
   2943..3458    +  CDS            P19_TBSVC: Experimental evidence at protein level: Swiss-Prot protein existence level 1. Acts as a suppressor of RNA-mediated gene silencing, also known as post-transcriptional gene silencing (PTGS), a mechanism of plant viral defense that limits the accumulation of viral RNAs. Binds to short interfering RNAs (siRNAs) with high affinity. Acts as a molecular caliper to specifically select siRNAs based on the length of the duplex region of the RNA (By similarity). From Tomato bushy stunt virus (strain Cherry) (TBSV).
   3531..3707    +  polyA_signal   CaMV poly(A) signal: cauliflower mosaic virus polyadenylation signal
   4210..4551    +  promoter       CaMV 35S promoter: strong constitutive promoter from cauliflower mosaic virus
   4562..4586    +  protein_bind   attB1: mutant version of attB; recombination site for the Gateway® BP reaction BP Clonase™
   4862..5899    +  CDS            AP2-3 (fragment): AP23_ORYSJ - Also known as SNB From Oryza sativa subsp. japonica (Rice).
   6003..6027    -  protein_bind   attB2: mutant version of attB; recombination site for the Gateway® BP reaction BP Clonase™
   6056..6145    +  CDS            3xHA: three tandem HA epitope tags
   6179..6431    +  terminator     NOS terminator: nopaline synthase terminator and poly(A) signal
   6860..7112    -  terminator     NOS terminator: nopaline synthase terminator and poly(A) signal
   7136..7564    -  CDS            nos (fragment): DHNO_AGRT7 - Protein inferred from homology: Swiss-Prot protein existence level 3. From Agrobacterium tumefaciens (strain T37).
   7580..8605    -  CDS            HygR: aminoglycoside phosphotransferase from E. coli; aph(4)-Ia; confers resistance to hygromycin
   8615..8959    -  promoter       CaMV 35S promoter: strong constitutive promoter from cauliflower mosaic virus
   8616..8662    -  promoter       minimal CaMV 35S promoter: minimal 35S promoter from cauliflower mosaic virus
   9065..9220    +  CDS            lacZα (fragment) (sequence partly withheld): LacZα fragment of β-galactosidase; lacZ fragment
   9218..9518    +  rep_origin     M13 ori (fragment) (sequence partly withheld): M13 bacteriophage origin of replication; arrow indicates direction of (+) strand synthesis
   9519..9649    +  CDS            lacI (fragment): lac repressor; lacI; The lac repressor binds to the lac operator to inhibit transcription in E. coli. This inhibition can be relieved by adding lactose or isopropyl-β-D-thiogalactopyranoside (IPTG).
   9703..9727    -  misc_feature   LB T-DNA repeat: left border repeat from nopaline C58 T-DNA
  11184..11303   -  CDS            tetR (fragment): TETR1_ECOLX - Experimental evidence at protein level: Swiss-Prot protein existence level 1. TetR is the repressor of the tetracycline resistance element; its N-terminal region forms a helix-turn-helix structure and binds DNA. Binding of tetracycline to TetR reduces the repressor affinity for the tetracycline resistance gene (tetA) promoter operator sites. From Escherichia coli.
  11323..12471   -  CDS            trfA: trans-acting replication protein that binds to and activates oriV
  12770..13564   -  CDS            KanR: aminoglycoside phosphotransferase; aphA-3; confers resistance to kanamycin
  13756..14523   +  mobile_element IS1: prokaryotic transposable element IS1
  14532..14681   -  CDS            satA (fragment): STA_BACSU - Also known as yyaR. Experimental evidence at protein level: Swiss-Prot protein existence level 1. Involved in resistance to streptothricin, a broad-spectrum antibiotic produced by streptomycetes. Detoxifies streptothricin via acetylation of the beta amino group of the first beta-lysyl moiety of streptothricin. From Bacillus subtilis (strain 168).
  14680..14874   -  CDS            satA (fragment): STA_BACSU - Also known as yyaR. Experimental evidence at protein level: Swiss-Prot protein existence level 1. Involved in resistance to streptothricin, a broad-spectrum antibiotic produced by streptomycetes. Detoxifies streptothricin via acetylation of the beta amino group of the first beta-lysyl moiety of streptothricin. From Bacillus subtilis (strain 168).
  14877..15152   -  CDS            klaC (fragment): KLAC_ECOLX - Also known as telB. Protein predicted: Swiss-Prot protein existence level 4. Belongs to the kla operon, which is associated with cryptic tellurite resistance, and IncW plasmid fertility inhibition. From Escherichia coli.
  15216..15847   -  rep_origin     oriV: incP origin of replication
