[The description below was written by a language model from this plasmid's Addgene catalogue record and pLannotate feature annotations shown in this document.]
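Description:
pGWB14-LYX025 is a plant binary expression vector built on the pGWB14 backbone and designed for Agrobacterium-mediated transient or stable expression in plants. It is a large (about 15.9 kb), low-copy plasmid that replicates through the broad-host-range IncP system: oriV together with the trfA replication protein allows maintenance in both E. coli and Agrobacterium, and an oriT with traJ permits conjugal mobilisation. Bacterial selection is by kanamycin (aphA-3 KanR). Remnants of tetracycline resistance genes, an IS1 element and other backbone fragments are also annotated but appear to be vestigial.

Between the nopaline-type right and left T-DNA borders lie three cassettes. The main payload is the Nicotiana benthamiana transcription factor gene Niben101Scf02702g00005.1, driven by the constitutive CaMV 35S promoter, flanked by attB1 and attB2 sites, fused at its C terminus to a 3xHA epitope tag and terminated by the NOS terminator. The annotation software matched part of the insert to a rice AP2-family protein, suggesting an AP2-type factor, although the catalogue entry does not state the family. The record lists Gibson cloning as the assembly method. A second cassette, in the opposite orientation, expresses hygromycin phosphotransferase from a 35S promoter for selection of transformed plant cells. The feature table also shows a 35S-driven P19 silencing suppressor from tomato bushy stunt virus with a CaMV polyadenylation signal, which the catalogue fields do not mention; such a cassette would typically boost transient expression by limiting post-transcriptional gene silencing. The HA tag allows the expressed factor to be detected or immunoprecipitated with anti-HA antibodies.
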