Addgene plasmid #126243: pGWB14-LYX025
Purpose: With a Nicotiana benthamiana transcription factor in PGWB14 backbone, for Agrobacterium mediated transient or stable expression corresponding transcription factor fused with a C-terminal HA tag.
Depositing lab: Silin Zhong. Depositing organization: Chinese University of Hong Kong.
Backbone
  Vector backbone: pGWB14
  Vector type: Plant Expression
  Selectable markers: Hygromycin
Growth in bacteria
  Bacterial resistance: Kanamycin, 50 μg/mL
  Growth temperature: 37°C
  Growth strain: DH5alpha
  Copy number: Low Copy
Gene/Insert
  Gene/Insert name: Niben101Scf02702g00005.1
  Species: Nicotiana benthamiana
  Promoter: CaMV 35S
  Tag / fusion protein: HA (C terminal on insert)
  Cloning method: Gibson Cloning
Terms and licenses: Academic/Nonprofit Terms; Industry Terms: Not Available to Industry
How to cite: pGWB14-LYX025 was a gift from Silin Zhong (Addgene plasmid # 126243 ; http://n2t.net/addgene:126243 ; RRID:Addgene_126243)
