>Addgene plasmid #126243 | pGWB14-LYX025 | depositor partial sequence | sequence record 249085 | Niben101Scf02702g00005.1
ATGTTGGATCTGAATGTATCTGCAGTTTCTGTGAACTCAAATTGCGATGAGACTGACCCCAACAACAACA
CCACCCTTTTCTTTAAAGATGAATATTCTGCTGGAACATCCAACACCACTGCTTCCTCCTCCGTCGTCAA
CGCCCCCGTCGCCGGTGACGAAGATTCCAACAGCTCCTCCGTGCATCACGGTTCTAAATGGGCCCACCAT
TCTCTTTCAACTCTCAATTTCTCCATACTGAAGAGCGATCGGGCCATTGATACTGAAGATGATATGAGCA
CTGATGACGTGCTGACGAGGCAGCTTTTTCCGGTGAAAAATGAATCGCAGGGGCAGGGGACGAGGATTCA
GGGTCAATCTCAGTGCTGGCTGAACTTGTCTGTGCCGGAATCCGGCGGCGGAGCAGAAATGGGAATTTAC
AAACCACCTACGCCGGCGCAACAGCCGGTGAAGAAAAGCCGACGTGGGCCCAGGTCCCGTAGCTCACAGT
ATCGTGGTGTCACATTTTACCGGCGAACTGGCAGATGGGAATCGCATATCTGGGATTGTGGGAAACAAGT
GTATTTGGGAGGATTTGATACTGCTCATGCTGCAGCTAGGGCATATGATCGAGCTGCAATTAAGTTCCGG
GGAGTTGATGCTGATATCAACTTCAATATAACTGATTATGAAGAAGATATGGAACAGATGAAAAATTTGT
CAAAAGAAGAATTTGTTCAAGTCCTTCGTCGTCAAAGCACTGGATTCTCTAGGGGAAATTCAAAATACAG
AGGGGTAACCTTGCACAAATGTGGTCGCTGGGAGGCTCGTGTGGGTCAGTTCCTAGGAAAAAAGGCTTAT
GACAAGGCAGCCATCAAATGTAATGGAAGGGAAGCGGTTACCAGCTTTGAGCCAAATACATATGAACGGG
ATATGAAGGAGGATAATAAAGATGGTAGTGGTCAGAATCTTGATCTGAACCTCTGGATTTCTCCACCTTT
GGCTGGTCCAAAGCGTGATGAAATTGGTAGAAACGTACCCTTCAATTTTGGAGCTCATGAAATGGTTATT
GGAAGAAGATTAGAGGTAGAGAACTCCTCTACTGCTCCACAAGGTGCACCAACGGCTTCTAAGCTGTCCG
TATTGACTGGCGTGTATCCTGGTTTTTCTCCGCACAATATGGAAGGAGCAATGGCGAAGGTTGAAGCAAC
TTCCTCTCCAGGATTCCCAAATTGGGCTTGGAAAATACATAGCCAGGGTTTAATCACTCCAGTGCCCGTG
TTTTCTTCTTCTGCAGCATCATCAGGATTCTCTACCACTACCACTCTGTATCCGAGTACCCTCCTACTGC
CAAGCAACCAACTACGACTCCCCACAAACTCGACTTTCCAACACCCTCCCGTCACCCTTAACATCAGTCC
CGGGGACCCAGCTTTCTTGTACAAAGTGGTTGATAACAGCGGGTTAATTAACATCTTTTACCCATACGAT
GTTCCTGACTATGCGGGCTATCCCTATGACGTCCCGGACTATGCAGGATCCTATCCATATACTCCAAGAC
TTATACTAACTACCA
